>Addgene plasmid #100424 | pCMV_mEm_4GS_LF82_249 | addgene full sequence | sequence record 210119 | Addgene NGS Result
GCATCAGGCGCCATTCGCCATTCAGGCTGCGCAACTGTTGGGAAGGGCGATCGGTGCGGGCCTCTTCGCT
ATTACGCCAGCTGGCGAAAGGGGGATGTGCTGCAAGGCGATTAAGTTGGGTAACGCCAGGGTTTTCCCAG
TCACGACGTTGTAAAACGACGGCCAGTGAGTTCGAGCTTGCATGCCTGCAGGTCGTTACATAACTTACGG
TAAATGGCCCGCCTGGCTGACCGCCCAACGACCCCCGCCCATTGACGTCAATAATGACGTATGTTCCCAT
AGTAACGCCAATAGGGACTTTCCATTGACGTCAATGGGTGGAGTATTTACGGTAAACTGCCCACTTGGCA
GTACATCAAGTGTATCATATGCCAAGTACGCCCCCTATTGACGTCAATGACGGTAAATGGCCCGCCTGGC
ATTATGCCCAGTACATGACCTTATGGGACTTTCCTACTTGGCAGTACATCTACGTATTAGTCATCGCTAT
TACCATGGTGATGCGGTTTTGGCAGTACATCAATGGGCGTGGATAGCGGTTTGACTCACGGGGATTTCCA
AGTCTCCACCCCATTGACGTCAATGGGAGTTTGTTTTGGCACCAAAATCAACGGGACTTTCCAAAATGTC
GTAACAACTCCGCCCCATTGACGCAAATGGGCGGTAGGCGTGTACGGTGGGAGGTCTATATAAGCAGAGC
TCGTTTAGTGAACCGTCAGATCGCCTGGAGACGCCATCCACGCTGTTTTGACCTCCATAGAAGACACCGG
GACCGATCCAGCCTCCGGACTCTAGAGGATCCGGTACTAGAGGAACTGAAAAACCAGAAAGTTAACTGGT
AAGTTTAGTCTTTTTGTCTTTTATTTCAGGTCCCGGATCCGGTGGTGGTGCAAATCAAAGAACTGCTCCT
CAGTGGATGTTGCCTTTACTTCTAGGCCTGTACGGAAGTGTTACTTCTGCTCTAAAAGCTGCGGAATTGT
ACCCGCGGGCCCACCATGGTGAGCAAGGGCGAGGAGCTGTTCACCGGGGTGGTGCCCATCCTGGTCGAGC
TGGACGGCGACGTAAACGGCCACAAGTTCAGCGTGTCCGGCGAGGGCGAGGGCGATGCCACCTACGGCAA
GCTGACCCTGAAGTTCATCTGCACCACCGGCAAGCTGCCCGTGCCCTGGCCCACCCTCGTGACCACCTTG
ACCTACGGCGTGCAGTGCTTCGCCCGCTACCCCGACCACATGAAGCAGCACGACTTCTTCAAGTCCGCCA
TGCCCGAAGGCTACGTCCAGGAGCGCACCATCTTCTTCAAGGACGACGGCAACTACAAGACCCGCGCCGA
GGTGAAGTTCGAGGGCGACACCCTGGTGAACCGCATCGAGCTGAAGGGCATCGACTTCAAGGAGGACGGC
AACATCCTGGGGCACAAGCTGGAGTACAACTACAACAGCCACAAGGTCTATATCACCGCCGACAAGCAGA
AGAACGGCATCAAGGTGAACTTCAAGACCCGCCACAACATCGAGGACGGCAGCGTGCAGCTCGCCGACCA
CTACCAGCAGAACACCCCCATCGGCGACGGCCCCGTGCTGCTGCCCGACAACCACTACCTGAGCACCCAG
TCCAAGCTGAGCAAAGACCCCAACGAGAAGCGCGATCACATGGTCCTGCTGGAGTTCGTGACCGCCGCCG
GGATCACTCTCGGCATGGACGAGCTGTACAAGCGAATTGGTGGAGGGGGCGGTTCCGGTGGCGGAGGTTC
CCGAATTCGTCGACGGAGATCTGATATGAACAATACCACGCCCATTAAGATATTAACGGCAGCGGTACTG
CTAACCTTTGGTTTTGCGCTTACCGCAAATGCTGCGCTCATCAATAAAGGAGTCACCGAAATGAATCATG
AATATACGGTTTCAGATACGCTGTCAGCTCGCCAGCAGGCCATTCCGTTGATTGCCGCATCAATGGCCAG
CAGTCAGATGGATAAGCTGAATGCAGCGCTTAATCAAGGACTTGATGCAGGACTTACGATAAACGAAGCT
AAGGAAATTCTCATCCAGCTCTATGCCTATACGGGATTTCCCCGCAGCCTGAATGCACTGAATGAGCTGA
TGAAAGTCGTTGAAACACGTAAACAACGTGGCATCGAAGACATTGAAGGTAAAGCGCCGATCGCCCCGAT
TCCCGTCGGGGATGAGCTTCGGCGTGTCGGTACCGCAAACCAGACGAAAATCTCAGGCGCGCCTGTGCAG
GGGCCACTGTTTGATTTTGCGCCAACAATAAATCAATTCCTGCAAACACATCTGTTCGGCGATATTTTCG
CTCGCGATAACCTCGACTGGCAAAGCCGTGAACTGGCAACAGTTGGAGCATTAGCCGCTACGCCAGGCGT
TGAAGCCCAGTTACTGTCACATACGCGAGCAAGTCTGCGAGTCGGTCTGACGGCAGCGCAGTTACGACAG
TTAGCACAGGTTCTGCGTGAACATGGCGACAATGATGCAGCTACAAGAGCTGATGAGGCACTGCAAAAAG
CGCTTGAGAACACATGAATCGGTACCCTCGAGAAGCTTGCGGCCGCGGGGATCCAGACATGATAAGATAC
ATTGATGAGTTTGGACAAACCACAACTAGAATGCAGTGAAAAAAATGCTTTATTTGTGAAATTTGTGATG
CTATTGCTTTATTTGTAACCATTATAAGCTGCAATAAACAAGTTAACAACAACAATTGCATTCATTTTAT
GTTTCAGGTTCAGGGGGAGGTGTGGGAGGTTTTTTCGGATCCTCTAGAGTCGATCTGCAGGCATGCTAGC
TTGGCGTAATCATGGTCATAGCTGTTTCCTGTGTGAAATTGTTATCCGCTCACAATTCCACACAACATAC
GAGCCGGAAGCATAAAGTGTAAAGCCTGGGGTGCCTAATGAGTGAGCTAACTCACATTAATTGCGTTGCG
CTCACTGCCCGCTTTCCAGTCGGGAAACCTGTCGTGCCAGCTGCATTAATGAATCGGCCAACGCGCGGGG
AGAGGCGGTTTGCGTATTGGGCGCTCTTCCGCTTCCTCGCTCACTGACTCGCTGCGCTCGGTCGTTCGGC
TGCGGCGAGCGGTATCAGCTCACTCAAAGGCGGTAATACGGTTATCCACAGAATCAGGGGATAACGCAGG
AAAGAACATGTGAGCAAAAGGCCAGCAAAAGGCCAGGAACCGTAAAAAGGCCGCGTTGCTGGCGTTTTTC
CATAGGCTCCGCCCCCCTGACGAGCATCACAAAAATCGACGCTCAAGTCAGAGGTGGCGAAACCCGACAG
GACTATAAAGATACCAGGCGTTTCCCCCTGGAAGCTCCCTCGTGCGCTCTCCTGTTCCGACCCTGCCGCT
TACCGGATACCTGTCCGCCTTTCTCCCTTCGGGAAGCGTGGCGCTTTCTCATAGCTCACGCTGTAGGTAT
CTCAGTTCGGTGTAGGTCGTTCGCTCCAAGCTGGGCTGTGTGCACGAACCCCCCGTTCAGCCCGACCGCT
GCGCCTTATCCGGTAACTATCGTCTTGAGTCCAACCCGGTAAGACACGACTTATCGCCACTGGCAGCAGC
CACTGGTAACAGGATTAGCAGAGCGAGGTATGTAGGCGGTGCTACAGAGTTCTTGAAGTGGTGGCCTAAC
TACGGCTACACTAGAAGAACAGTATTTGGTATCTGCGCTCTGCTGAAGCCAGTTACCTTCGGAAAAAGAG
TTGGTAGCTCTTGATCCGGCAAACAAACCACCGCTGGTAGCGGTGGTTTTTTTGTTTGCAAGCAGCAGAT
TACGCGCAGAAAAAAAGGATCTCAAGAAGATCCTTTGATCTTTTCTACGGGGTCTGACGCTCAGTGGAAC
GAAAACTCACGTTAAGGGATTTTGGTCATGAGATTATCAAAAAGGATCTTCACCTAGATCCTTTTAAATT
AAAAATGAAGTTTTAAATCAATCTAAAGTATATATGAGTAAACTTGGTCTGACAGTTACCAATGCTTAAT
CAGTGAGGCACCTATCTCAGCGATCTGTCTATTTCGTTCATCCATAGTTGCCTGACTCCCCGTCGTGTAG
ATAACTACGATACGGGAGGGCTTACCATCTGGCCCCAGTGCTGCAATGATACCGCGAGACCCACGCTCAC
CGGCTCCAGATTTATCAGCAATAAACCAGCCAGCCGGAAGGGCCGAGCGCAGAAGTGGTCCTGCAACTTT
ATCCGCCTCCATCCAGTCTATTAATTGTTGCCGGGAAGCTAGAGTAAGTAGTTCGCCAGTTAATAGTTTG
CGCAACGTTGTTGCCATTGCTACAGGCATCGTGGTGTCACGCTCGTCGTTTGGTATGGCTTCATTCAGCT
CCGGTTCCCAACGATCAAGGCGAGTTACATGATCCCCCATGTTGTGCAAAAAAGCGGTTAGCTCCTTCGG
TCCTCCGATCGTTGTCAGAAGTAAGTTGGCCGCAGTGTTATCACTCATGGTTATGGCAGCACTGCATAAT
TCTCTTACTGTCATGCCATCCGTAAGATGCTTTTCTGTGACTGGTGAGTACTCAACCAAGTCATTCTGAG
AATAGTGTATGCGGCGACCGAGTTGCTCTTGCCCGGCGTCAATACGGGATAATACCGCGCCACATAGCAG
AACTTTAAAAGTGCTCATCATTGGAAAACGTTCTTCGGGGCGAAAACTCTCAAGGATCTTACCGCTGTTG
AGATCCAGTTCGATGTAACCCACTCGTGCACCCAACTGATCTTCAGCATCTTTTACTTTCACCAGCGTTT
CTGGGTGAGCAAAAACAGGAAGGCAAAATGCCGCAAAAAAGGGAATAAGGGCGACACGGAAATGTTGAAT
ACTCATACTCTTCCTTTTTCAATATTATTGAAGCATTTATCAGGGTTATTGTCTCATGAGCGGATACATA
TTTGAATGTATTTAGAAAAATAAACAAATAGGGGTTCCGCGCACATTTCCCCGAAAAGTGCCACCTGACG
TCTAAGAAACCATTATTATCATGACATTAACCTATAAAAATAGGCGTATCACGAGGCCCTTTCGTCTCGC
GCGTTTCGGTGATGACGGTGAAAACCTCTGACACATGCAGCTCCCGGAGACGGTCACAGCTTGTCTGTAA
GCGGATGCCGGGAGCAGACAAGCCCGTCAGGGCGCGTCAGCGGGTGTTGGCGGGTGTCGGGGCTGGCTTA
ACTATGCGGCATCAGAGCAGATTGTACTGAGAGTGCACCATATGCGGTGTGAAATACCGCACAGATGCGT
AAGGAGAAAATACC
Features (pLannotate 1.2.2; 16 found; start..end, strand, type, name):
     14..169     -  CDS            lacZα (fragment): LacZα fragment of β-galactosidase; lacZ fragment
    175..195     -  misc_feature   MCS (fragment): pUC18/19 multiple cloning site
    194..497     +  enhancer       CMV enhancer: human cytomegalovirus immediate early enhancer
    498..701     +  promoter       CMV promoter: human cytomegalovirus (CMV) immediate early promoter
    839..935     +  intron         SV40 intron: modified SV40 intron with splice donor and acceptor sites
    996..1712    +  CDS            mEmerald: mEmerald is a basic (constitutively fluorescent) green fluorescent protein published in 1998, derived from Aequorea victoria. It is reported to be a very rapidly-maturing monomer with moderate acid sensitivity.
   2570..2704    -  polyA_signal   SV40 poly(A) signal: SV40 polyadenylation signal
   2839..2855    -  protein_bind   lac operator: The lac repressor binds to the lac operator to inhibit transcription in E. coli. This inhibition can be relieved by adding lactose or isopropyl-β-D-thiogalactopyranoside (IPTG). lac repressor encoded by lacI
   2863..2893    -  promoter       lac promoter: promoter for the E. coli lac operon
   2908..2929    -  protein_bind   CAP binding site: CAP binding activates transcription in the presence of cAMP. E. coli catabolite activator protein
   2942..3034    -  CDS            lacI (fragment): lac repressor; lacI; The lac repressor binds to the lac operator to inhibit transcription in E. coli. This inhibition can be relieved by adding lactose or isopropyl-β-D-thiogalactopyranoside (IPTG).
   3217..3805    -  rep_origin     ori: high-copy-number ColE1/pMB1/pBR322/pUC origin of replication
   3976..4836    -  CDS            AmpR: β-lactamase; bla; confers resistance to ampicillin, carbenicillin, and related antibiotics
   4837..4941    -  promoter       AmpR promoter: bla
   5036..5071    +  CDS            rop (fragment): Rop protein, which maintains plasmids at low copy number; rop
   5173..8       +  misc_feature   bom (fragment) (across the origin): basis of mobility region from pBR322
