[The description below was written by a language model from this plasmid's Addgene catalogue record and pLannotate feature annotations shown in this document.]
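Description:
pCMV_mEm_4GS_LF82_249 is a mammalian expression plasmid built on a pUC-type pCMV backbone, designed to express an Escherichia coli LF82 open reading frame as a green fluorescent fusion protein in cultured mammalian cells. It is maintained in E. coli through a high-copy ColE1/pUC origin and selected with ampicillin via the β-lactamase gene and its native promoter. Scattered remnants of the cloning-vector ancestry (lacZα, lac promoter/operator, CAP site, and lacI, rop and bom fragments) are annotated but play no role in the mammalian cassette. No mammalian selection marker is annotated, which is consistent with use in transient transfection.

The expression cassette begins with the human cytomegalovirus immediate-early enhancer and promoter, followed by a modified SV40 intron that provides splice donor and acceptor sites to improve transcript processing. The mEmerald coding sequence comes next, a rapidly maturing monomeric Aequorea-derived green fluorescent protein. The 762 bp LF82_249 coding sequence was inserted downstream by ligation-independent cloning, so that mEmerald sits at the N terminus of the bacterial protein. The "4GS" in the name suggests a glycine-serine linker between the two, although the record does not describe it explicitly. The insert itself is not annotated in the feature table, but it corresponds to the unannotated interval between mEmerald and the SV40 polyadenylation signal, which is annotated on the reverse strand. The function of LF82_249 is not stated. According to the associated publication, the construct was used in a multi-phenotypic imaging screen that expressed candidate bacterial effectors exogenously in HeLa cells, with the fluorescent tag marking the expressed fusion protein.
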