Addgene plasmid #100424: pCMV_mEm_4GS_LF82_249
Purpose: Mammalian expression of E. coli LF82_249 CDS fused to mEmerald
Depositing lab: Alan Huett. Depositing organization: University of Nottingham. Publication: A multi-phenotypic imaging screen to identify bacterial effectors by exogenous expression in a HeLa cell line. Collins A, Huett A. Sci Data. 2018 May 15;5:180081. doi: 10.1038/sdata.2018.81. PubMed 29762554.
Backbone
  Vector backbone: pCMV
  Backbone size w/o insert (bp): 4502
  Vector type: Mammalian Expression
Growth in bacteria
  Bacterial resistance: Ampicillin, 100 μg/mL
  Growth temperature: 37°C
  Growth strain: XL1 Blue
  Copy number: High Copy
Gene/Insert
  Gene/Insert name: LF82_249
  Insert size (bp): 762
  Promoter: CMV
  Tag / fusion protein: mEmerald (N terminal on backbone)
  Cloning method: Ligation Independent Cloning
  Sequencing primers: 5′ ACTTCTGCTCTAAAAGCTGCGG; 3′ CACTGCATTCTAGTTGTGGTTTGTC
Terms and licenses: Academic/Nonprofit Terms; Industry Terms: Not Available to Industry
How to cite: pCMV_mEm_4GS_LF82_249 was a gift from Alan Huett (Addgene plasmid # 100424 ; http://n2t.net/addgene:100424 ; RRID:Addgene_100424)
