>Addgene plasmid #100424 | pCMV_mEm_4GS_LF82_249 | depositor partial sequence | sequence record 183741 | Sequence across LF82 gene insert region
CTCGGCATGGACGAGCTGTACAAGCGAATTGGTGGAGGGGGCGGTTCCGGTGGCGGAGGTTCCCGAATTC
GTCGACGGAGATCTGATATGAACAATACCACGCCCATTAAGATATTAACGGCAGCGGTACTGCTAACCTT
TGGTTTTGCGCTTACCGCAAATGCTGCGCTCATCAATAAAGGAGTCACCGAAATGAATCATGAATATACG
GTTTCAGATACGCTGTCAGCTCGCCAGCAGGCCATTCCGTTGATTGCCGCATCAATGGCCAGCAGTCAGA
TGGATAAGCTGAATGCAGCGCTTAATCAAGGACTTGATGCAGGACTTACGATAAACGAAGCTAAGGAAAT
TCTCATCCAGCTCTATGCCTATACGGGATTTCCCCGCAGCCTGAATGCACTGAATGAGCTGATGAAAGTC
GTTGAAACACGTAAACAACGTGGCATCGAAGACATTGAAGGTAAAGCGCCGATCGCCCCGATTCCCGTCG
GGGATGAGCTTCGGCGTGTCGGTACCGCAAACCAGACGAAAATCTCAGGCGCGCCTGTGCAGGGGCCACT
GTTTGATTTTGCGCCAACAATAAATCAATTCCTGCAAACACATCTGTTCGGCGATATTTTCGCTCGCGAT
AACCTCGACTGGCAAAGCCGTGAACTGGCAACAGTTGGAGCATTAGCCGCTACGCCAGGCGTTGAAGCCC
AGTTACTGTCACATACGCGAGCAAGTCTGCGAGTCGGTCTGACGGCAGCGCAGTTACGACAGTTAGCACA
GGTTCTGCGTGAACATGGCGACAATGATGCAGCTACAAGAGCTGATGAGGCACTGCAAAAAGCGCTTGAG
AACACATGAATCGGTACCCTCGAGAAGCTTGCGGCCGCGGGGATCCAGACATGATAAGATACATTGATGA
GTTTGGACAAACCACAACTAGAATGCAGTGA
